Addgene plasmid #127601: pRS416-PTEF1-MCP-3P-ECM33_intron
Purpose: low-copy URA-selectable plasmid, 1xFLAG-MCP under TEF1 promoter, 3P-ECM33 intron inserted into URA3
Depositing lab: David Bartel. Depositing organization: Whitehead Institute for Biomedical Research. Publication: Excised linear introns regulate growth in yeast. Morgan JT, Fink GR, Bartel DP. Nature. 2019 Jan;565(7741):606-611. doi: 10.1038/s41586-018-0828-1. Epub 2019 Jan 16. PubMed 30651636.
Backbone
  Vector backbone: pRS416
  Backbone size w/o insert (bp): 5876
  Total vector size (bp): 6296
  Modifications to backbone: MCS locus replaced with 3xFLAG-MCP expression cassette
  Vector type: Yeast Expression
  Selectable markers: URA3
Growth in bacteria
  Bacterial resistance: Ampicillin, 100 μg/mL
  Growth temperature: 37°C
  Growth strain: DH5alpha
  Copy number: Unknown
Gene/Insert
  Gene/Insert name: ECM33 intron with MS2 hairpins inserted near 3′ end of intron
  Species: S. cerevisiae (budding yeast)
  Insert size (bp): 420
Terms and licenses: Academic/Nonprofit Terms; Industry Terms: Not Available to Industry
How to cite: pRS416-PTEF1-MCP-3P-ECM33_intron was a gift from David Bartel (Addgene plasmid # 127601 ; http://n2t.net/addgene:127601 ; RRID:Addgene_127601)
