[The description below was written by a language model from this plasmid's Addgene catalogue record and pLannotate feature annotations shown in this document.]
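Description:
pRS416-PTEF1-MCP-3P-ECM33_intron is a low-copy yeast expression and shuttle plasmid built on the pRS416 backbone. In Saccharomyces cerevisiae it is maintained through a CEN6/ARS element, which keeps it at roughly chromosomal copy number, and is selected by URA3 complementation of uracil auxotrophy. In E. coli it is propagated through a ColE1/pUC-type origin with ampicillin resistance (bla). An f1 origin and remnants of the lacZα/lac promoter region with flanking T7 and T3 promoters are carried over from the parental vector.

The plasmid carries two functional modules. The original multiple cloning site has been replaced by an expression cassette in which the constitutive TEF1 promoter drives a FLAG-tagged bacteriophage MS2 coat protein (MCP), terminated by the CYC1 terminator. The record is inconsistent about the tag, giving 1xFLAG in the purpose statement and 3xFLAG in the backbone notes, while the feature table annotates only a single partial FLAG match. The second module is the URA3 marker itself. Its coding sequence is annotated as two fragments separated by a roughly 420 bp insert, the S. cerevisiae ECM33 intron engineered with MS2 stem-loops near its 3′ end (two hairpins are annotated). Functional URA3 expression should therefore depend on splicing out this intron, and the excised intron RNA carries binding sites for the co-expressed MCP.

This arrangement is suited to tagging the ECM33 intron so it can be captured or followed through FLAG-MCP, for example by affinity pull-down. That use fits the associated study of excised linear introns in yeast growth regulation, although the record does not spell out the exact assay.
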