Features (pLannotate 1.2.2; 24 found; start..end, strand, type, name):
    195..229     +  CDS            rop (fragment): Rop protein, which maintains plasmids at low copy number; rop
    334..383     +  misc_feature   bom (fragment): basis of mobility region from pBR322
    391..606     +  promoter       URA3 promoter: S. cerevisiae URA3
    607..658     +  CDS            URA3 (fragment): orotidine-5'-phosphate decarboxylase, required for uracil biosynthesis; S. cerevisiae URA3; yeast auxotrophic marker, counterselectable with 5-fluoroorotic acid (5-FOA)
    902..920     +  misc_RNA       MS2 stem loop: stem loop that binds the bacteriophage MS2 coat protein
    941..959     +  misc_RNA       MS2 stem loop: stem loop that binds the bacteriophage MS2 coat protein
   1076..1828    +  CDS            URA3 (fragment): orotidine-5'-phosphate decarboxylase, required for uracil biosynthesis; S. cerevisiae URA3; yeast auxotrophic marker, counterselectable with 5-fluoroorotic acid (5-FOA)
   1907..1958    +  misc_feature   bom (fragment): basis of mobility region from pBR322
   1986..2414    -  rep_origin     f1 ori (sequence partly withheld): f1 bacteriophage origin of replication; arrow indicates direction of (+) strand synthesis
   2418..2573    -  CDS            lacZα (fragment): LacZα fragment of β-galactosidase; lacZ fragment
   2581..2599    +  promoter       T7 promoter: promoter for bacteriophage T7 RNA polymerase
   2613..3011    +  promoter       TEF1 promoter: S. cerevisiae TEF1; promoter for EF-1α
   3033..3053    +  CDS            FLAG (fragment): FLAG® epitope tag, followed by an enterokinase cleavage site
   3057..3443    +  CDS            MS2: bacteriophage MS2 coat protein binds to a specific stem-loop structure in the viral RNA (Peabody, 1993)
   3510..3699    +  terminator     CYC1 terminator: S. cerevisiae CYC1; transcription terminator for CYC1
   3724..3742    -  promoter       T3 promoter: promoter for bacteriophage T3 RNA polymerase
   3787..3803    -  protein_bind   lac operator: The lac repressor binds to the lac operator to inhibit transcription in E. coli. This inhibition can be relieved by adding lactose or isopropyl-β-D-thiogalactopyranoside (IPTG). lac repressor encoded by lacI
   3811..3841    -  promoter       lac promoter: promoter for the E. coli lac operon
   3856..3877    -  protein_bind   CAP binding site: CAP binding activates transcription in the presence of cAMP. E. coli catabolite activator protein
   3890..3982    -  CDS            lacI (fragment): lac repressor; lacI; The lac repressor binds to the lac operator to inhibit transcription in E. coli. This inhibition can be relieved by adding lactose or isopropyl-β-D-thiogalactopyranoside (IPTG).
   4165..4753    -  rep_origin     ori: high-copy-number ColE1/pMB1/pBR322/pUC origin of replication
   4924..5784    -  CDS            AmpR: β-lactamase; bla; confers resistance to ampicillin, carbenicillin, and related antibiotics
   5785..5889    -  promoter       AmpR promoter: bla
   5926..122     +  misc_feature   CEN/ARS (across the origin): S. cerevisiae CEN6 centromere fused to an autonomously replicating sequence
>Addgene plasmid #127601 | pRS416-PTEF1-MCP-3P-ECM33_intron | addgene full sequence | sequence record 274552 | Addgene NGS Result
CTTCTTTATTTACTTTCTAAAATCCAAATACAAAACATAAAAATAAATAAACACAGAGTAAATTCCCAAA
TTATTCCATCATTAAAAGATACGAGGCGCGTGTAAGTTACAGGCAAGCGATCCGTCTAAGAAACCATTAT
TATCATGACATTAACCTATAAAAATAGGCGTATCACGAGGCCCTTTCGTCGAATTCGCGCGTTTCGGTGA
TGACGGTGAAAACCTCTGACACATGCAGCTCCCGGAGATCTCGGTCACAGCTTGTCTGTAAGCGGATGCC
GGGAGCAGACAAGCCCGTCAGGGCGCGTCAGCGGGTGTTGGCGGGTGTCGGGGCTGGCTTAACTATGCGG
CATCAGAGCAGATTGTACCGAGAGTGCACCATACCACCTTTTCAATTCATCATTTTTTTTTTATTCTTTT
TTTTGATTTCGGTTTCCTTGAAATTTTTTTGATTCGGTAATCTCCGAACAGAAGGAAGAACGAAGGAAGG
AGCACAGACTTAGATTGGTATATATACGCATATGTAGTGTTGAAGAAACATGAAATTGCCCAGTATTCTT
AACCCAACTGCACAGAACAAAAACCTGCAGGAAACGAAGATAAATCATGTCGAAAGCTACATATAAGGAA
CGTGCTGCTACTCATCCTAGTCCTGTTGGTATGTACACATTCTCCTTTTTTTTCATCTTTTTTTCTTTAT
TTGCCTCTTTCCTCACAAATCTCGAGTAGATTCGTGGTCCTCTTCATTCTTTTCTTTTTTCTTTGTCGAT
TACTGGGCTTTTTTTCATAGGTCTCGATTGACGCGGACGGACAATGCGAAAAAAAAAAATTTCCAAAAGA
GGAAACGGGTTTCGAGATCTCGTGAGGATGGTTTTGGAATATTCGGGATTTTTGACGTCGCACATGAGGA
TCACCCATGTGCGACGTCTTTTCACGAGCGACATGAGGATCACCCATGTCGCTCGTGTTCCCTTCAATAT
TTCTGCCTGTCATAGGATTAGGGCGAGTAATGAAACAGAATAATACATGTATAAATCGATCGGGAATACT
AACACTACTTTTCTTTATCTAAGCAGCTGCCAAGCTATTTAATATCATGCACGAAAAGCAAACAAACTTG
TGTGCTTCATTGGATGTTCGTACCACCAAGGAATTACTGGAGTTAGTTGAAGCATTAGGTCCCAAAATTT
GTTTACTAAAAACACATGTGGATATCTTGACTGATTTTTCCATGGAGGGCACAGTTAAGCCGCTAAAGGC
ATTATCCGCCAAGTACAATTTTTTACTCTTCGAAGACAGAAAATTTGCTGACATTGGTAATACAGTCAAA
TTGCAGTACTCTGCGGGTGTATACAGAATAGCAGAATGGGCAGACATTACGAATGCACACGGTGTGGTGG
GCCCAGGTATTGTTAGCGGTTTGAAGCAGGCGGCAGAAGAAGTAACAAAGGAACCTAGAGGCCTTTTGAT
GTTAGCAGAATTGTCATGCAAGGGCTCCCTATCTACTGGAGAATATACTAAGGGTACTGTTGACATTGCG
AAGAGCGACAAAGATTTTGTTATCGGCTTTATTGCTCAAAGAGACATGGGTGGAAGAGATGAAGGTTACG
ATTGGTTGATTATGACACCCGGTGTGGGTTTAGATGACAAGGGTGATGCATTGGGTCAACAGTATAGAAC
CGTGGATGATGTGGTCTCTACAGGATCTGACATTATTATTGTTGGAAGAGGACTATTTGCAAAGGGAAGG
GATGCTAAGGTAGAGGGTGAACGTTACAGAAAAGCAGGCTGGGAAGCATATTTGAGAAGATGCGGCCAGC
AAAACTAAAAAACTGTATTATAAGTAAATGCATGTATACTAAACTCACAAATTAGAGCTTCAATTTAATT
ATATCAGTTATTACCCTATGCGGTGTGAAATACCGCACAGATGCGTAAGGAGAAAATACCGCATCAGGAA
ATTGTAAGCGTTAATATTTTGTTAAAATTCGCGTTAAATTTTTGTTAAATCAGCTCATTTTTTAACCAAT
AGGCCGAAATCGGCAAAATCCCTTATAAATCAAAAGAATAGACCGAGATAGGGT
[37 nt withheld, positions 2085-2121]
AAAGAACGTGGACTCCAACGTCAAAGG
[49 nt withheld, positions 2149-2197]
T
[91 nt withheld, positions 2199-2289]
G
[124 nt withheld, positions 2291-2414]
CCATTCGCCATTCAGGCTGCGCAACTGTTGGGAAGGGCGATCGGTGCGGGCCTCTTCGCTATTACGCCAG
CTGGCGAAAGGGGGATGTGCTGCAAGGCGATTAAGTTGGGTAACGCCAGGGTTTTCCCAGTCACGACGTT
GTAAAACGACGGCCAGTGAGCGCGCGTAATACGACTCACTATAGGGCGAATTGGGTACCATAGCTTCAAA
ATGTTTCTACTCCTTTTTTACTCTTCCAGATTTTCTCGGACTCCGCGCATCGCCGTACCACTTCAAAACA
CCCAAGCACAGCATACTAAATTTCCCCTCTTTCTTCCTCTAGGGTGTCGTTAATTACCCGTACTAAAGGT
TTGGAAAAGAAAAAAGAGACCGCCTCGTTTCTTTTTCTTCGTCGAAAAAGGCAATAAAAATTTTTATCAC
GTTTCTTTTTCTTGAAAATTTTTTTTTTGATTTTTTTCTCTTTCGATGACCTCCCATTGATATTTAAGTT
AATAAACGGTCTTCAATTTCTCAAGTTTCAGTTTCATTTTTCTTGTTCTATTACAACTTTTTTTACTTCT
TGCTCATTAGAAAGAAAGCATAGCAATCTAATCTAAGTTTTCTAGAACTAGTATGGACTACAAGGACGAC
GATGACAAGATGGCTTCTAACTTTACTCAGTTCGTTCTCGTCGACAATGGCGGAACTGGCGACGTGACTG
TCGCCCCAAGCAACTTCGCTAACGGGGTCGCTGAATGGATCAGCTCTAACTCGCGATCACAGGCTTACAA
AGTAACCTGTAGCGTTCGTCAGAGCTCTGCGCAGAATCGCAAATACACCATCAAAGTCGAGGTGCCTAAA
GTGGCAACCCAGACTGTTGGTGGTGAAGAGCTTCCTGTAGCCGGATGGAGATCTTACTTAAATATGGAAC
TAACCATTCCAATTTTCGCCACGAATTCCGACTGCGAGCTTATTGTTAAGGCAATGCAAGGTCTCCTAAA
AGATGGAAACCCGATTCCCTCGGCCATCGCGGCCAACTCCGGCATCTACCCACCAAAAAAAAAAAGAAAA
GTTTAGATTAGTTATGTCACGCTTACATTCACGCCCTCCCCCCACATCCGCTCTAACCGAAAAGGAAGGA
GTTAGACAACCTGAAGTCTAGGTCCCTATTTATTTTTTTATAGTTATGTTAGTATTAAGAACGTTATTTA
TATTTCAAATTTTTCTTTTTTTTCTGTACAGACGCGTGTACGCATGTAACATTATACTGAAAACCTTGCT
TGAGAAGGTTTTGGGACGCTCGAAGGCTTTAATTTGCCAGCTTTTGTTCCCTTTAGTGAGGGTTAATTGC
GCGCTTGGCGTAATCATGGTCATAGCTGTTTCCTGTGTGAAATTGTTATCCGCTCACAATTCCACACAAC
ATACGAGCCGGAAGCATAAAGTGTAAAGCCTGGGGTGCCTAATGAGTGAGCTAACTCACATTAATTGCGT
TGCGCTCACTGCCCGCTTTCCAGTCGGGAAACCTGTCGTGCCAGCTGCATTAATGAATCGGCCAACGCGC
GGGGAGAGGCGGTTTGCGTATTGGGCGCTCTTCCGCTTCCTCGCTCACTGACTCGCTGCGCTCGGTCGTT
CGGCTGCGGCGAGCGGTATCAGCTCACTCAAAGGCGGTAATACGGTTATCCACAGAATCAGGGGATAACG
CAGGAAAGAACATGTGAGCAAAAGGCCAGCAAAAGGCCAGGAACCGTAAAAAGGCCGCGTTGCTGGCGTT
TTTCCATAGGCTCCGCCCCCCTGACGAGCATCACAAAAATCGACGCTCAAGTCAGAGGTGGCGAAACCCG
ACAGGACTATAAAGATACCAGGCGTTTCCCCCTGGAAGCTCCCTCGTGCGCTCTCCTGTTCCGACCCTGC
CGCTTACCGGATACCTGTCCGCCTTTCTCCCTTCGGGAAGCGTGGCGCTTTCTCATAGCTCACGCTGTAG
GTATCTCAGTTCGGTGTAGGTCGTTCGCTCCAAGCTGGGCTGTGTGCACGAACCCCCCGTTCAGCCCGAC
CGCTGCGCCTTATCCGGTAACTATCGTCTTGAGTCCAACCCGGTAAGACACGACTTATCGCCACTGGCAG
CAGCCACTGGTAACAGGATTAGCAGAGCGAGGTATGTAGGCGGTGCTACAGAGTTCTTGAAGTGGTGGCC
TAACTACGGCTACACTAGAAGAACAGTATTTGGTATCTGCGCTCTGCTGAAGCCAGTTACCTTCGGAAAA
AGAGTTGGTAGCTCTTGATCCGGCAAACAAACCACCGCTGGTAGCGGTGGTTTTTTTGTTTGCAAGCAGC
AGATTACGCGCAGAAAAAAAGGATCTCAAGAAGATCCTTTGATCTTTTCTACGGGGTCTGACGCTCAGTG
GAACGAAAACTCACGTTAAGGGATTTTGGTCATGAGATTATCAAAAAGGATCTTCACCTAGATCCTTTTA
AATTAAAAATGAAGTTTTAAATCAATCTAAAGTATATATGAGTAAACTTGGTCTGACAGTTACCAATGCT
TAATCAGTGAGGCACCTATCTCAGCGATCTGTCTATTTCGTTCATCCATAGTTGCCTGACTCCCCGTCGT
GTAGATAACTACGATACGGGAGGGCTTACCATCTGGCCCCAGTGCTGCAATGATACCGCGAGACCCACGC
TCACCGGCTCCAGATTTATCAGCAATAAACCAGCCAGCCGGAAGGGCCGAGCGCAGAAGTGGTCCTGCAA
CTTTATCCGCCTCCATCCAGTCTATTAATTGTTGCCGGGAAGCTAGAGTAAGTAGTTCGCCAGTTAATAG
TTTGCGCAACGTTGTTGCCATTGCTACAGGCATCGTGGTGTCACGCTCGTCGTTTGGTATGGCTTCATTC
AGCTCCGGTTCCCAACGATCAAGGCGAGTTACATGATCCCCCATGTTGTGCAAAAAAGCGGTTAGCTCCT
TCGGTCCTCCGATCGTTGTCAGAAGTAAGTTGGCCGCAGTGTTATCACTCATGGTTATGGCAGCACTGCA
TAATTCTCTTACTGTCATGCCATCCGTAAGATGCTTTTCTGTGACTGGTGAGTACTCAACCAAGTCATTC
TGAGAATAGTGTATGCGGCGACCGAGTTGCTCTTGCCCGGCGTCAATACGGGATAATACCGCGCCACATA
GCAGAACTTTAAAAGTGCTCATCATTGGAAAACGTTCTTCGGGGCGAAAACTCTCAAGGATCTTACCGCT
GTTGAGATCCAGTTCGATGTAACCCACTCGTGCACCCAACTGATCTTCAGCATCTTTTACTTTCACCAGC
GTTTCTGGGTGAGCAAAAACAGGAAGGCAAAATGCCGCAAAAAAGGGAATAAGGGCGACACGGAAATGTT
GAATACTCATACTCTTCCTTTTTCAATATTATTGAAGCATTTATCAGGGTTATTGTCTCATGAGCGGATA
CATATTTGAATGTATTTAGAAAAATAAACAAATAGGGGTTCCGCGCACATTTCCCCGAAAAGTGCCACCT
GGGTCCTTTTCATCACGTGCTATAAAAATAATTATAATTTAAATTTTTTAATATAAATATATAAATTAAA
AATAGAAAGTAAAAAAAGAAATTAAAGAAAAAATAGTTTTTGTTTTCCGAAGATGTAAAAGACTCTAGGG
GGATCGCCAACAAATACTACCTTTTATCTTGCTCTTCCTGCTCTCAGGTATTAATGCCGAATTGTTTCAT
CTTGTCTGTGTAGAAGACCACACACGAAAATCCTGTGATTTTACATTTTACTTATCGTTAATCGAATGTA
TATCTATTTAATCTGCTTTTCTTGTCTAATAAATATATATGTAAAGTACGCTTTTTGTTGAAATTTTTTA
AACCTTTGTTTATTTTTTTTTCTTCATTCCGTAACTCTTCTAC
